>Addgene plasmid #232977 | pAG415Gal_Gcn4 solvvol W | addgene full sequence | sequence record 465872 | Addgene NGS Result
GACGAAAGGGCCTCGTGATACGCCTATTTTTATAGGTTAATGTCATGATAATAATGGTTTCTTAGGACGG
ATCGCTTGCCTGTAACTTACACGCGCCTCGTATCTTTTAATGATGGAATAATTTGGGAATTTACTCTGTG
TTTATTTATTTTTATGTTTTGTATTTGGATTTTAGAAAGTAAATAAAGAAGGTAGAAGAGTTACGGAATG
AAGAAAAAAAAATAAACAAAGGTTTAAAAAATTTCAACAAAAAGCGTACTTTACATATATATTTATTAGA
CAAGAAAAGCAGATTAAATAGATATACATTCGATTAACGATAAGTAAAATGTAAAATCACAGGATTTTCG
TGTGTGGTCTTCTACACAGACAAGATGAAACAATTCGGCATTAATACCTGAGAGCAGGAAGAGCAAGATA
AAAGGTAGTATTTGTTGGCGATCCCCCTAGAGTCTTTTACATCTTCGGAAAACAAAAACTATTTTTTCTT
TAATTTCTTTTTTTACTTTCTATTTTTAATTTATATATTTATATTAAAAAATTTAAATTATAATTATTTT
TATAGCACGTGATGAAAAGGACCCAGGTGGCACTTTTCGGGGAAATGTGCGCGGAACCCCTATTTGTTTA
TTTTTCTAAATACATTCAAATATGTATCCGCTCATGAGACAATAACCCTGATAAATGCTTCAATAATATT
GAAAAAGGAAGAGTATGAGTATTCAACATTTCCGTGTCGCCCTTATTCCCTTTTTTGCGGCATTTTGCCT
TCCTGTTTTTGCTCACCCAGAAACGCTGGTGAAAGTAAAAGATGCTGAAGATCAGTTGGGTGCACGAGTG
GGTTACATCGAACTGGATCTCAACAGCGGTAAGATCCTTGAGAGTTTTCGCCCCGAAGAACGTTTTCCAA
TGATGAGCACTTTTAAAGTTCTGCTATGTGGCGCGGTATTATCCCGTATTGACGCCGGGCAAGAGCAACT
CGGTCGCCGCATACACTATTCTCAGAATGACTTGGTTGAGTACTCACCAGTCACAGAAAAGCATCTTACG
GATGGCATGACAGTAAGAGAATTATGCAGTGCTGCCATAACCATGAGTGATAACACTGCGGCCAACTTAC
TTCTGACAACGATCGGAGGACCGAAGGAGCTAACCGCTTTTTTGCACAACATGGGGGATCATGTAACTCG
CCTTGATCGTTGGGAACCGGAGCTGAATGAAGCCATACCAAACGACGAGCGTGACACCACGATGCCTGTA
GCAATGGCAACAACGTTGCGCAAACTATTAACTGGCGAACTACTTACTCTAGCTTCCCGGCAACAATTAA
TAGACTGGATGGAGGCGGATAAAGTTGCAGGACCACTTCTGCGCTCGGCCCTTCCGGCTGGCTGGTTTAT
TGCTGATAAATCTGGAGCCGGTGAGCGTGGGTCTCGCGGTATCATTGCAGCACTGGGGCCAGATGGTAAG
CCCTCCCGTATCGTAGTTATCTACACGACGGGGAGTCAGGCAACTATGGATGAACGAAATAGACAGATCG
CTGAGATAGGTGCCTCACTGATTAAGCATTGGTAACTGTCAGACCAAGTTTACTCATATATACTTTAGAT
TGATTTAAAACTTCATTTTTAATTTAAAAGGATCTAGGTGAAGATCCTTTTTGATAATCTCATGACCAAA
ATCCCTTAACGTGAGTTTTCGTTCCACTGAGCGTCAGACCCCGTAGAAAAGATCAAAGGATCTTCTTGAG
ATCCTTTTTTTCTGCGCGTAATCTGCTGCTTGCAAACAAAAAAACCACCGCTACCAGCGGTGGTTTGTTT
GCCGGATCAAGAGCTACCAACTCTTTTTCCGAAGGTAACTGGCTTCAGCAGAGCGCAGATACCAAATACT
GTTCTTCTAGTGTAGCCGTAGTTAGGCCACCACTTCAAGAACTCTGTAGCACCGCCTACATACCTCGCTC
TGCTAATCCTGTTACCAGTGGCTGCTGCCAGTGGCGATAAGTCGTGTCTTACCGGGTTGGACTCAAGACG
ATAGTTACCGGATAAGGCGCAGCGGTCGGGCTGAACGGGGGGTTCGTGCACACAGCCCAGCTTGGAGCGA
ACGACCTACACCGAACTGAGATACCTACAGCGTGAGCTATGAGAAAGCGCCACGCTTCCCGAAGGGAGAA
AGGCGGACAGGTATCCGGTAAGCGGCAGGGTCGGAACAGGAGAGCGCACGAGGGAGCTTCCAGGGGGAAA
CGCCTGGTATCTTTATAGTCCTGTCGGGTTTCGCCACCTCTGACTTGAGCGTCGATTTTTGTGATGCTCG
TCAGGGGGGCGGAGCCTATGGAAAAACGCCAGCAACGCGGCCTTTTTACGGTTCCTGGCCTTTTGCTGGC
CTTTTGCTCACATGTTCTTTCCTGCGTTATCCCCTGATTCTGTGGATAACCGTATTACCGCCTTTGAGTG
AGCTGATACCGCTCGCCGCAGCCGAACGACCGAGCGCAGCGAGTCAGTGAGCGAGGAAGCGGAAGAGCGC
CCAATACGCAAACCGCCTCTCCCCGCGCGTTGGCCGATTCATTAATGCAGCTGGCACGACAGGTTTCCCG
ACTGGAAAGCGGGCAGTGAGCGCAACGCAATTAATGTGAGTTAGCTCACTCATTAGGCACCCCAGGCTTT
ACACTTTATGCTTCCGGCTCGTATGTTGTGTGGAATTGTGAGCGGATAACAATTTCACACAGGAAACAGC
TATGACCATGATTACGCCAAGCGCGCAATTAACCCTCACTAAAGGGAACAAAAGCTGGAGCTCTAGTACG
GATTAGAAGCCGCCGAGCGGGTGACAGCCCTCCGAAGGAAGACTCTCCTCCGTGCGTCCTCGTCTTCACC
GGTCGCGTTCCTGAAACGCAGATGTGCCTCGCGCCGCACTGCTCCGAACAATAAAGATTCTACAATACTA
GCTTTTATGGTTATGAAGAGGAAAAATTGGCAGTAACCTGGCCCCACAAACCTTCAAATGAACGAATCAA
ATTAACAACCATAGGATGATAATGCGATTAGTTTTTTAGCCTTATTTCTGGGGTAATTAATCAGCGAAGC
GATGATTTTTGATCTATTAACAGATATATAAATGCAAAAACTGCATAACCACTTTAACTAATACTTTCAA
CATTTTCGGTTTGTATTACTTCTTATTCAAATGTAATAAAAGTATCAACAAAAAATTGTTAATATACCTC
TATACTTTAACGTCAAGGAGAAAAAACCCCGGATTCTAGAACTAGTGGATCCCCCATCACAAGTTTGTAC
AAAAAAGCAGGCTTCGAGAACCTGTATTTTCAGGGTAGCCATATGAGCACCACCGAAACCACACCGATGT
TTGAATATGAAAATCTGGAAGAACAGACCAAAGAATGGACCACACTGTTTGATTGGGAAATTCCGGTTAC
CACCGAAGAAGTTACCCTGGCAGATAAAGCAATTGAAACCGGTAGCGGTAGTGGTAGCGGTTCACCGGAA
TCCAGTGATCCTGCTGCTCTAAAACGTGCTAGAAACACTGAAGCCGCCAGGCGTTCTCGTGCGAGAAAGT
TGCAAAGAATGAAACAACTTGAAGACAAGGTTGAAGAATTGCTTTCGAAAAATTATCACTTGGAAAATGA
GGTTGCCAGATTAAAGAAATTAGTTGGCGAACGCACCGGTGGTGGATCCGGTGGTTACCCATACGATGTT
CCTGACTATGCGGGCTATCCCTATGACGTCCCGGACTATGCAGGATCCTATCCGTATGACGTTCCAGATT
ACGCTGCTCAGTAAGACCCAGCTTTCTTGTACAAAGTGGTGATGGGCTGCAGGAATTCGATATCAAGCTC
GAGTCATGTAATTAGTTATGTCACGCTTACATTCACGCCCTCCCCCCACATCCGCTCTAACCGAAAAGGA
AGGAGTTAGACAACCTGAAGTCTAGGTCCCTATTTATTTTTTTATAGTTATGTTAGTATTAAGAACGTTA
TTTATATTTCAAATTTTTCTTTTTTTTCTGTACAGACGCGTGTACGCATGTAACATTATACTGAAAACCT
TGCTTGAGAAGGTTTTGGGACGCTCGAAGGCTTTAATTTGCGGCCGGTACCCAATTCGCCCTATAGTGAG
TCGTATTACGCGCGCTCACTGGCCGTCGTTTTACAACGTCGTGACTGGGAAAACCCTGGCGTTACCCAAC
TTAATCGCCTTGCAGCACATCCCCCTTTCGCCAGCTGGCGTAATAGCGAAGAGGCCCGCACCGATCGCCC
TTCCCAACAGTTGCGCAGCCTGAATGGCGAATGG
[124 nt withheld, positions 4305-4428]
C
[91 nt withheld, positions 4430-4520]
A
[49 nt withheld, positions 4522-4570]
CCTTTGACGTTGGAGTCCACGTTCTTT
[37 nt withheld, positions 4598-4634]
ACCCTATCTCGGTCTATTCTTTTGATTTATAAGGGATTTTGCCGATTTCGGCCTATTGGTTAAAAAATGA
GCTGATTTAACAAAAATTTAACGCGAATTTTAACAAAATATTAACGCTTACAATTTCCTGATGCGGTATT
TTCTCCTTACGCATCTGTGCGGTATTTCACACCGCATATCGACCGGTCGAGGAGAACTTCTAGTATATCT
ACATACCTAATATTATTGCCTTATTAAAAATGGAATCCCAACAATTACATCAAAATCCACATTCTCTTCA
AAATCAATTGTCCTGTACTTCCTTGTTCATGTGTGTTCAAAAACGTTATATTTATAGGATAATTATACTC
TATTTCTCAACAAGTAATTGGTTGTTTGGCCGAGCGGTCTAAGGCGCCTGATTCAAGAAATATCTTGACC
GCAGTTAACTGTGGGAATACTCAGGTATCGTAAGATGCAAGAGTTCGAATCTCTTAGCAACCATTATTTT
TTTCCTCAACATAACGAGAACACACAGGGGCGCTATCGCACAGAATCAAATTCGATGACTGGAAATTTTT
TGTTAATTTCAGAGGTCGCCTGACGCATATACCTTTTTCAACTGAAAAATTGGGAGAAAAAGGAAAGGTG
AGAGCGCCGGAACCGGCTTTTCATATAGAATAGAGAAGCGTTCATGACTAAATGCTTGCATCACAATACT
TGAAGTTGACAATATTATTTAAGGACCTATTGTTTTTTCCAATAGGTGGTTAGCAATCGTCTTACTTTCT
AACTTTTCTTACCTTTTACATTTCAGCAATATATATATATATATTTCAAGGATATACCATTCTAATGTCT
GCCCCTAAGAAGATCGTCGTTTTGCCAGGTGACCACGTTGGTCAAGAAATCACAGCCGAAGCCATTAAGG
TTCTTAAAGCTATTTCTGATGTTCGTTCCAATGTCAAGTTCGATTTCGAAAATCATTTAATTGGTGGTGC
TGCTATCGATGCTACAGGTGTTCCACTTCCAGATGAGGCGCTGGAAGCCTCCAAGAAGGCTGATGCCGTT
TTGTTAGGTGCTGTGGGTGGTCCTAAATGGGGTACCGGTAGTGTTAGACCTGAACAAGGTTTACTAAAAA
TCCGTAAAGAACTTCAATTGTACGCCAACTTAAGACCATGTAACTTTGCATCCGACTCTCTTTTAGACTT
ATCTCCAATCAAGCCACAATTTGCTAAAGGTACTGACTTCGTTGTTGTCAGAGAATTAGTGGGAGGTATT
TACTTTGGTAAGAGAAAGGAAGACGATGGTGATGGTGTCGCTTGGGATAGTGAACAATACACCGTTCCAG
AAGTGCAAAGAATCACAAGAATGGCCGCTTTCATGGCCCTACAACATGAGCCACCATTGCCTATTTGGTC
CTTGGATAAAGCTAATGTTTTGGCCTCTTCAAGATTATGGAGAAAAACTGTGGAGGAAACCATCAAGAAC
GAATTCCCTACATTGAAGGTTCAACATCAATTGATTGATTCTGCCGCCATGATCCTAGTTAAGAACCCAA
CCCACCTAAATGGTATTATAATCACCAGCAACATGTTTGGTGATATCATCTCCGATGAAGCCTCCGTTAT
CCCAGGTTCCTTGGGTTTGTTGCCATCTGCGTCCTTGGCCTCTTTGCCAGACAAGAACACCGCATTTGGT
TTGTACGAACCATGCCACGGTTCTGCTCCAGATTTGCCAAAGAATAAGGTCAACCCTATCGCCACTATCT
TGTCTGCTGCAATGATGTTGAAATTGTCATTGAACTTGCCTGAAGAAGGTAAGGCCATTGAAGATGCAGT
TAAAAAGGTTTTGGATGCAGGTATCAGAACTGGTGATTTAGGTGGTTCCAACAGTACCACCGAAGTCGGT
GATGCTGTCGCCGAAGAAGTTAAGAAAATCCTTGCTTAAAAAGATTCTCTTTTTTTATGATATTTGTACA
TAAACTTTATAAATGAAATTCATAATAGAAACGACACGAAATTACAAAATGGAATATGTTCATAGGGTAG
ACGAAACTATATACGCAATCTACATACATTTATCAAGAAGGAGAAAAAGGAGGATGTAAAGGAATACAGG
TAAGCAAATTGATACTAATGGCTCAACGTGATAAGGAAAAAGAATTGCACTTTAACATTAATATTGACAA
GGAGGAGGGCACCACACAAAAAGTTAGGTGTAACAGAAAATCATGAAACTATGATTCCTAATTTATATAT
TGGAGGATTTTCTCTAAAAAAAAAAAAATACAACAAATAAAAAACACTCAATGACCTGACCATTTGATGG
AGTTTAAGTCAATACCTTCTTGAACCATTTCCCATAATGGTGAAAGTTCCCTCAAGAATTTTACTCTGTC
AGAAACGGCCTTAACGACGTAGTCGATATGGTGCACTCTCAGTACAATCTGCTCTGATGCCGCATAGTTA
AGCCAGCCCCGACACCCGCCAACACCCGCTGACGCGCCCTGACGGGCTTGTCTGCTCCCGGCATCCGCTT
ACAGACAAGCTGTGACCGTCTCCGGGAGCTGCATGTGTCAGAGGTTTTCACCGTCATCACCGAAACGCGC
GA
Features (pLannotate 1.2.2; 28 found; start..end, strand, type, name):
     70..573     -  misc_feature   CEN/ARS: S. cerevisiae CEN6 centromere fused to an autonomously replicating sequence
    610..714     +  promoter       AmpR promoter: bla
    715..1575    +  CDS            AmpR: β-lactamase; bla; confers resistance to ampicillin, carbenicillin, and related antibiotics
   1746..2334    +  rep_origin     ori: high-copy-number ColE1/pMB1/pBR322/pUC origin of replication
   2517..2609    +  CDS            lacI (fragment): lac repressor; lacI; The lac repressor binds to the lac operator to inhibit transcription in E. coli. This inhibition can be relieved by adding lactose or isopropyl-β-D-thiogalactopyranoside (IPTG).
   2622..2643    +  protein_bind   CAP binding site: CAP binding activates transcription in the presence of cAMP. E. coli catabolite activator protein
   2658..2688    +  promoter       lac promoter: promoter for the E. coli lac operon
   2696..2712    +  protein_bind   lac operator: The lac repressor binds to the lac operator to inhibit transcription in E. coli. This inhibition can be relieved by adding lactose or isopropyl-β-D-thiogalactopyranoside (IPTG). lac repressor encoded by lacI
   2757..2775    +  promoter       T3 promoter: promoter for bacteriophage T3 RNA polymerase
   2799..3240    +  promoter       GAL1 promoter: S. cerevisiae GAL1; inducible promoter, regulated by Gal4
   3255..3275    +  misc_feature   MCS (fragment): pBluescript multiple cloning site
   3279..3303    +  protein_bind   attB1: mutant version of attB; recombination site for the Gateway® BP reaction BP Clonase™
   3309..3325    +  CDS            TEV site (fragment): tobacco etch virus (TEV) protease recognition and cleavage site
   3504..3617    +  CDS            cpc-1 (fragment): CPC1_NEUCR - Experimental evidence at protein level: Swiss-Prot protein existence level 1. In N.crassa grown under amino acid starvation conditions, this protein is required for increasing the transcription of the genes coding for many amino acid biosynthetic pathways enzymes. This transcription factor binds and recognize the DNA sequence: 5'-TGACTC- 3'. From Neurospora crassa (strain ATCC 24698 / 74-OR23-1A / CBS 708.71 / DSM 1257 / FGSC 987).
   3696..3785    +  CDS            3xHA: three tandem HA epitope tags
   3796..3820    -  protein_bind   attB2: mutant version of attB; recombination site for the Gateway® BP reaction BP Clonase™
   3824..3849    +  misc_feature   MCS (fragment): pBluescript multiple cloning site
   3854..4101    +  terminator     CYC1 terminator: S. cerevisiae CYC1; transcription terminator for CYC1
   4120..4138    -  promoter       T7 promoter: promoter for bacteriophage T7 RNA polymerase
   4146..4301    +  CDS            lacZα (fragment): LacZα fragment of β-galactosidase; lacZ fragment
   4305..4733    +  rep_origin     f1 ori (sequence partly withheld): f1 bacteriophage origin of replication; arrow indicates direction of (+) strand synthesis
   4761..4813    -  misc_feature   bom (fragment): basis of mobility region from pBR322
   4844..4921    +  CDS            YO192_YEAST (fragment): Experimental evidence at protein level: Swiss-Prot protein existence level 1. From Saccharomyces cerevisiae (strain ATCC 204508 / S288c) (Baker's yeast).
   5061..5468    +  promoter       LEU2 promoter: S. cerevisiae LEU2
   5469..6563    +  CDS            LEU2: 3-isopropylmalate dehydrogenase, required for leucine biosynthesis; S. cerevisiae LEU2; yeast auxotrophic marker
   6925..7041    -  CDS            NFS1 (fragment): NFS1_YEAST - Also known as SPL1 From Saccharomyces cerevisiae (strain ATCC 204508 / S288c) (Baker's yeast).
   7040..7090    -  misc_feature   bom (fragment): basis of mobility region from pBR322
   7192..1       -  CDS            rop (fragment) (across the origin): Rop protein, which maintains plasmids at low copy number; rop
