[The description below was written by a language model from this plasmid's Addgene catalogue record and pLannotate feature annotations shown in this document.]
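Description:
pAG415Gal_Gcn4 solvvol W is a yeast expression plasmid built on the Gateway-compatible pAG415Gal-ccdB destination backbone, in which the ccdB cassette has been replaced by recombination with a mutant Saccharomyces cerevisiae GCN4 open reading frame. It is an E. coli–yeast shuttle vector. In bacteria it replicates from a high-copy ColE1/pUC-type origin and is selected with ampicillin through the β-lactamase gene. In yeast a CEN6/ARS element maintains it as a stable centromeric episome, and LEU2, driven by its own promoter, complements leucine auxotrophy. An f1 origin, T3 and T7 promoters, and lac/lacZα remnants are carried over from the pBluescript-derived parent. The small bom, rop, NFS1 and other fragment annotations are backbone remnants rather than functional parts.

The expression cassette places the insert between the galactose-inducible, Gal4-regulated GAL1 promoter and the CYC1 terminator. The coding region is flanked by attB1 and attB2 sites left by Gateway cloning. It begins with a TEV protease recognition site at the N terminus and ends in a C-terminal 3xHA epitope tag for immunodetection. The automated annotation labels part of the insert as a fragment of the Neurospora homologue cpc-1, which reflects sequence similarity to Gcn4 rather than a different gene.

The "solvvol W+" variant carries thirteen substitutions between residues 101 and 144. Most are conservative exchanges (Ser to Thr, Asp to Glu, Asn to Gln), and one, N126W, introduces a tryptophan. The record gives the purpose as galactose-induced expression of this variant in yeast, and the associated study examines the roles of condensates and soluble complexes in transcription factor function. The rationale for each individual mutation is not stated.
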