Addgene plasmid #232977: pAG415Gal_Gcn4 solvvol W
Purpose: Galactose iduced expression of Gcn4 solvvol W+ in yeast
Depositing lab: Aseem Ansari & Tanja Mittag. Depositing organization: St. Jude Children's Research Hospital. Publication: Reconciling competing models on the roles of condensates and soluble complexes in transcription factor function. Bremer A, Lang WH, Kempen RP, Sweta K, Taylor AB, Borgia MB, Ansari AZ, Mittag T. bioRxiv [Preprint]. 2024 Nov 22:2024.11.21.624739. doi: 10.1101/2024.11.21.624739. PubMed 39605529.
Backbone
  Vector backbone: pAG415Gal-ccdB
  Backbone manufacturer: Susan Lindquist (Addgene #14145)
  Vector type: Yeast Expression
  Selectable markers: LEU2
Growth in bacteria
  Bacterial resistance: Ampicillin, 100 μg/mL
  Growth temperature: 37°C
  Growth strain: DH5alpha
  Copy number: High Copy
Gene/Insert
  Gene/Insert name: Gcn4 solvvol W+
  Species: S. cerevisiae (budding yeast)
  Mutation: S101T, D103E, S104T, D115E, N116Q, S117T, S122T, N126W, D127E, D133E, D134E, S136T, S144T
  Promoter: Gal1
  Tag / fusion protein: TEV cleavage site (N terminal on insert); 3xHA (C terminal on insert)
  Cloning method: Gateway Cloning
Terms and licenses: Academic/Nonprofit Terms; Industry Terms: Not Available to Industry
Depositor comments: Please visit https://doi.org/10.1101/2024.11.21.624739 for bioRxiv preprint.
How to cite: pAG415Gal_Gcn4 solvvol W was a gift from Aseem Ansari & Tanja Mittag (Addgene plasmid # 232977 ; http://n2t.net/addgene:232977 ; RRID:Addgene_232977)
